>Addgene plasmid #122136 | pROP-IP-GFP | addgene full sequence | sequence record 238434 | Addgene NGS Result
AAAGAGGAGAAAGGTACCATGAGTAAAGGAGAAGAACTTTTCACTGGAGTTGTCCCAATTCTTGTTGAAT
TAGATGGTGATGTTAATGGGCACAAATTTTCTGTCAGTGGAGAGGGTGAAGGTGATGCAACATACGGAAA
ACTTACCCTTAAATTTATTTGCACTACTGGAAAACTACCTGTTCCATGGCCAACACTTGTCACTACTTTC
GGTTATGGTGTTCAATGCTTTGCGAGATACCCAGATCATATGAAACAGCATGACTTTTTCAAGAGTGCCA
TGCCCGAAGGTTATGTACAGGAAAGAACTATATTTTTCAAAGATGACGGGAACTACAAGACACGTGCTGA
AGTCAAGTTTGAAGGTGATACCCTTGTTAATAGAATCGAGTTAAAAGGTATTGATTTTAAAGAAGATGGA
AACATTCTTGGACACAAATTGGAATACAACTATAACTCACACAATGTATACATCATGGCAGACAAACAAA
AGAATGGAATCAAAGTTAACTTCAAAATTAGACACAACATTGAAGATGGAAGCGTTCAACTAGCAGACCA
TTATCAACAAAATACTCCAATTGGCGATGGCCCTGTCCTTTTACCAGACAACCATTACCTGTCCACACAA
TCTGCCCTTTCGAAAGATCCCAACGAAAAGAGAGACCACATGGTCCTTCTTGAGTTTGTAACAGCTGCTG
GGATTACACATGGCATGGATGATCTCTACAAATAAAAGCTTGATATCGAATTCCTGCAGCCCGGGGGATC
CCATGGTACGCGTGCTAGAGGCATCAAATAAAACGAAAGGCTCAGTCGAAAGACTGGGCCTTTCGTTTTA
TCTGTTGTTTGTCGGTGAACGCTCTCCTGAGTAGGACAAATCCGCCGCCCTAGACCTAGGGGGTTATCAT
TGGGGCTCACTCAAAGGCGGTAATCAGATAAAAAAAATCCTTAGCTTTCGCTAAGGATGATTTCTGCTAG
TATTATTATTTGCCGACTACCTTGGTGATCTCGCCTTTCACGTAGTGGACAAATTCTTCCAACTGATCTG
CGCGCGAGGCCAAGCGATCTTCTTCTTGTCCAAGATAAGCCTGTCTAGCTTCAAGTATGACGGGCTGATA
TTGGGCCGGCAGGCGCTCCATTGCCCAGTCGGCAGCGACATCCTTCGGCGCGATTTTGCCGGTTACTGCG
CTGTACCAAATGCGGGACAACGTAAGCACTACATTTCGCTCATCGCCAGCCCAGTCGGGCGGCGAGTTCC
ATAGCGTTAAGGTTTCATTTAGCGCCTCAAATAGATCCTGTTCAGGAACCGGATCAAAGAGTTCCTCCGC
CGCTGGACCTACCAAGGCAACGCTATGTTCTCTTGCTTTTGTCAGCAAGATAGCCAGATCAATGTCGATC
GTGGCTGGCTCGAAGATACCTGCAAGAATGTCATTGCGCTGCCATTCTCCAAATTGCAGTTCGCGCTTAG
CTGGATAACGCCACGGAATGATGTCGTCGTGCACAACAATGGTGACTTCTACAGCGCGGAGAATCTCGCT
CTCTCCAGGGGAAGCCGAAGTTTCCAAAAGGTCGTTGATCAAAGCTCGCCGCGTTGTTTCATCAAGCCTT
ACGGTCACCGTAACTAGCAAATCAATATCACTGTGTGGCTTCAGGCCGCCATCCACTGCGGAGCCGTACA
AATGTACGGCCAGCAACGTCGGTTCGAGATGGCGCTCGATGGCGCCAACTACCTCTGATAGTTGAGTCGA
TACTTCGGTGATCACCGCTTCCCTCATAATGTTTAACTTTGTTTTAGGGCGACTGCCCTGCTGCGTAACA
TCGTTGCTGCTCCATAACATCAAACATCGACCCATGGCGTAACGCGCTTGCTGCTTGGATGCCCGAGGCA
TAGACTGTACCCCAAAAAAACAGTCATAGCAAGCCATGAAAACCGCCACTGCACCGTTACCACCGCTGCG
TTCGGTCAAGGTTCTGGACCAGTTGCGTGAGCGCATAACACCCCTTGTATTACTGTTTATGTAAGCAGAC
AGTTTTATTGTTCATGATGATATATTTTTATCTTGTGCAATGTAACATCAGAGATTTTGAGACACAACGT
GGCTTTGTTGAATAAATCGAACTTTTGCTGAGTTGAAGGATCAGCTCTAGTAGTTACATTGTCGATCTGT
TCATGGTGAACAGCTTTGAATGCACCAAAAACTCGTAAAAGCTCTGATGTATCTATCTTTTTTACACCGT
TTTCATCTGTGCATATGGACAGTTTTCCCTTTGATATGTAACGGTGAACAGTTGTTCTACTTTTGTTTGT
TAGTCTTGATGCTTCACTGATAGATACAAGAGCCATAAGAACCTCAGATCCTTCCGTATTTAGCCAGTAT
GTTCTCTAGTGTGGTTCGTTGTTTTTGCGTGAGCCATGAGAACGAACCATTGAGATCATACTTACTTTGC
ATGTCACTCAAAAATTTTGCCTCAAAACTGGTGAGCTGAATTTTTGCAGTTAAAGCATCGTGTAGTGTTT
TTCTTAGTCCGTTATGTAGGTAGGAATCTGATGTAATGGTTGTTGGTATTTTGTCACCATTCATTTTTAT
CTGGTTGTTCTCAAGTTCGGTTACGAGATCCATTTGTCTATCTAGTTCAACTTGGAAAATCAACGTATCA
GTCGGGCGGCCTCGCTTATCAACCACCAATTTCATATTGCTGTAAGTGTTTAAATCTTTACTTATTGGTT
TCAAAACCCATTGGTTAAGCCTTTTAAACTCATGGTAGTTATTTTCAAGCATTAACATGAACTTAAATTC
ATCAAGGCTAATCTCTATATTTGCCTTGTGAGTTTTCTTTTGTGTTAGTTCTTTTAATAACCACTCATAA
ATCCTCATAGAGTATTTGTTTTCAAAAGACTTAACATGTTCCAGATTATATTTTATGAATTTTTTTAACT
GGAAAAGATAAGGCAATATCTCTTCACTAAAAACTAATTCTAATTTTTCGCTTGAGAACTTGGCATAGTT
TGTCCACTGGAAAATCTCAAAGCCTTTAACCAAAGGATTCCTGATTTCCACAGTTCTCGTCATCAGCTCT
CTGGTTGCTTTAGCTAATACACCATAAGCATTTTCCCTACTGATGTTCATCATCTGAGCGTATTGGTTAT
AAGTGAACGATACCGTCCGTTCTTTCCTTGTAGGGTTTTCAATCGTGGGGTTGAGTAGTGCCACACAGCA
TAAAATTAGCTTGGTTTCATGCTCCGTTAAGTCATAGCGACTAATCGCTAGTTCATTTGCTTTGAAAACA
ACTAATTCAGACATACATCTCAATTGGTCTAGGTGATTTTAATCACTATACCAATTGAGATGGGCTAGTC
AATGATAATTACTAGTCCTTTTCCTTTGAGTTGTGGGTATCTGTAAATTCTGCTAGACCTTTGCTGGAAA
ACTTGTAAATTCTGCTAGACCCTCTGTAAATTCCGCTAGACCTTTGTGTGTTTTTTTTGTTTATATTCAA
GTGGTTATAATTTATAGAATAAAGAAAGAATAAAAAAAGATAAAAAGAATAGATCCCAGCCCTGTGTATA
ACTCACTACTTTAGTCAGTTCCGCAGTATTACAAAAGGATGTCGCAAACGCTGTTTGCTCCTCTACAAAA
CAGACCTTAAAACCCTAAAGGCTTAAGTAGCACCCTCGCAAGCTCGGGCAAATCGCTGAATATTCCTTTT
GTCTCCGACCATCAGGCACCTGAGTCGCTGTCTTTTTCGTGACATTCAGTTCGCTGCGCTCACGGCTCTG
GCAGTGAATGGGGGTAAATGGCACTACAGGCGCCTTTTATGGATTCATGCAAGGAAACTACCCATAATAC
AAGAAAAGCCCGTCACGGGCTTCTCAGGGCGTTTTATGGCGGGTCTGCTATGTGGTGCTATCTGACTTTT
TGCTGTTCAGCAGTTCCTGCCCTCTGATTTTCCAGTCTGACCACTTCGGATTATCCCGTGACAGGTCATT
CAGACTGGCTAATGCACCCAGTAAGGCAGCGGTATCATCAACAGGCTTACCCGTCTTACTGTCCCTAGTG
CTTGGATTCTCACCAATAAAAAACGCCCGGCGGCAACCGAGCGTTCTGAACAAATCCAGATGGAGTTCTG
AGGTCATTACTGGATCTATCAACAGGAGTCCAAGCGAGCTCGTAAACTTGGTCTGACAGCTCTAGCTCCG
GCAAAAAAACGGGCAAGGTGTCACCACCCTGTTATTTTACAGCTCATCCATGCCACCGGTAGAATGACGA
CCCTCCGCGCGCTCATATTGCTCTACGATCGTATAATCTTCATTATGAGAGGTGATGTCCAGTTTAATAT
TCACATTGTACGCGCCAGGCAGCTGCACAGGTTTCTTGGCTTTGTACGTGGTTTTCACTTCAGCGTCATA
ATGGCCGCCATCTTTCAGTTTCAGGCGCTGTTTAATTTCGCCTTTCAGCGCACCATCTTCCGGATACATG
CGTTCGCTAGACGCCTCCCAACCCATCGTCTTTTTCTGCATCACCGGGCCATCAGATGGAAAATTAGTAC
CACGCAGTTTAACTTTATAGATGAACTCGCCATCCTGCAGGGAGGAGTCCTGAGTGACGGTCACGACACC
ACCATCTTCAAAATTCATTACGCGTTCCCACTTGAAACCTTCCGGAAAAGACAGCTTCAGATAGTCCGGG
ATATCCGCTGGGTGTTTAACATACGCTTTAGAACCGTACATAAATTGCGGGCTCAGGATGTCCCACGCAA
AAGGCAGCGGGCCGCCTTTAGTCACTTTCAGTTTGGCGGTCTGGGTGCCTTCATACGGACGGCCCTCGCC
TTCGCCTTCGATCTCGAACTCGTGACCGTTAACAGAACCCTCCATGTGAACTTTGAAGCGCATGAACTCT
TTAATGATAGCCATGTTATCCTCCTCGCCCTTGGAAACCATTCTTTTCCTTCTTATCCTCGCTTACCTTC
TTGCTCCATGCTAGCATAATACCTAGGGCTGAGCTAGCCGTAAAGGCGCGCCCCCTTTTTCTTTAAAACC
GAAAAGATTACTTCGCGTTTGCCACCTGACGTCTAAGAAAAGGAATATTCAGCAATTTGCCCGTGCCGAA
GAAAGGCCCACCCGTGAAGGTGAGCCAGTGAGTTGATTGCTACGTAACAATTCCGACGTCTAAGAAACCA
TTATTATCATGACATTAACCTATAAAAATAGGCGTATCACGAGGCCCTTTTTTCGTCTTCACCTCGAGAT
GCTAGCAAAAAAAGAGTATTTACAGCTAGCTCAGTCCTAGGTATTATTACAGCCATGTGAAATATTGAGC
AAAAAGAATTCATT
Features (pLannotate 1.2.2; 14 found; start..end, strand, type, name):
     19..732     +  CDS            GFPmut3: GFPmut3 is a basic (constitutively fluorescent) green fluorescent protein published in 1996, derived from Aequorea victoria. It is reported to be a very rapidly-maturing weak dimer.
    736..771     -  misc_feature   MCS (fragment): pBluescript multiple cloning site
    795..881     +  terminator     rrnB T1 terminator: Escherichia coli rrnB; transcription terminator T1 from the E. coli rrnB gene
    934..974     -  terminator     bacterial terminator (fragment): putative bacterial transcription terminator
    986..1777    -  CDS            SmR: aminoglycoside adenylyltransferase (Murphy, 1985); aadA; confers resistance to spectinomycin and streptomycin
   1784..1840    -  CDS            GmR (fragment): gentamycin acetyltransferase; aacC1; confers resistance to gentamycin
   1926..1997    +  CDS            int (fragment): INT2_ECOLX - Protein inferred from homology: Swiss-Prot protein existence level 3. Putative integrase believed to be involved in the insertion of antibiotic resistance genes into plasmids and transposons. From Escherichia coli.
   2354..3304    -  CDS            Rep101: RepA protein needed for replication with the pSC101 origin; rep101
   3352..3574    -  rep_origin     pSC101 ori: low-copy replication origin that requires the Rep101 protein
   4066..4160    -  terminator     lambda t0 terminator: transcription terminator from phage lambda
   4240..4941    -  CDS            mCherry: mCherry is a basic (constitutively fluorescent) red fluorescent protein published in 2004, derived from Discosoma sp.. It is reported to be a very rapidly-maturing monomer with low acid sensitivity.
   5023..5047    +  terminator     his operon terminator (fragment): This putative transcriptin terminator from the E. coli his operon has a 2-bp deletion introduced during synthesis. Its efficiency has not been determined.
   5107..5136    -  terminator     T3Te terminator: phage T3 early transcription terminator
   5272..5294    +  promoter       J23119(SpeI) promoter (fragment): bacterial promoter (Registry of Standard Biological Parts BBa J23119) modified to end with an SpeI site
