[The description below was written by a language model from this plasmid's Addgene catalogue record and pLannotate feature annotations shown in this document.]
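Description:
pROP-IP-GFP is a low-copy bacterial expression plasmid built on a pSC101 backbone and designed as a fluorescent reporter for the redox-sensing repressor B-Rex. It replicates in E. coli through the pSC101 origin together with its cognate Rep101 (RepA) initiator protein. Selection is with spectinomycin, conferred by the aadA aminoglycoside adenylyltransferase gene. Short gentamicin acetyltransferase and integrase fragments flank that marker and appear to be non-functional remnants of the integron-type cassette it came from.

The reporter is GFPmut3, a rapidly maturing Aequorea victoria GFP variant, followed by an MCS remnant and the rrnB T1 terminator. The catalogue lists J23101, a constitutive Anderson-family synthetic promoter, as driving GFP. The annotation software instead flags a partial match to the closely related J23119 just upstream of the GFP start, which is consistent with a member of this promoter family at that position. According to the stated purpose, the promoter region carries an imperfect version of the Rex operator sequence, although the operator itself is not annotated in the feature table. Rex binding at this site would be expected to repress GFP, so that fluorescence reports repressor occupancy and, through it, the cellular NADH/NAD+ ratio that the associated work set out to sense.

The feature table also shows an mCherry coding sequence on the opposite strand, ending at a lambda t0 terminator and insulated from the GFP unit by T3Te and his operon terminator elements. The catalogue entry does not mention mCherry, and no promoter is annotated for it. It may serve as an internal reference signal, but the record does not say so. No Rex coding sequence is annotated, so the repressor is presumably supplied separately.
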