Addgene plasmid #122136: pROP-IP-GFP
Purpose: GFP Reporter plasmid for B-Rex contain imperfect operator sequence
Depositing lab: Srivatsan Raman. Depositing organization: University of Wisconsin, Madison. Publication: A Regulatory NADH/NAD+ Redox Biosensor for Bacteria. Liu Y, Landick R, Raman S. ACS Synth Biol. 2019 Feb 15;8(2):264-273. doi: 10.1021/acssynbio.8b00485. Epub 2019 Jan 23. PubMed 30633862.
Backbone
  Vector backbone: pSC101
  Vector type: Bacterial Expression
  Selectable markers: Spectinomycin
Growth in bacteria
  Bacterial resistance: Spectinomycin, 50 μg/mL
  Growth temperature: 37°C
  Growth strain: DH5alpha
  Copy number: Low Copy
Gene/Insert
  Gene/Insert name: GFP
  Promoter: J23101
  Cloning method: Gibson Cloning
  Sequencing primers: 5′ ccctttttctttaaaaccgaaaaga; 3′ cccaatgataaccccCTAGGTCTAGGGCGGCGG
Terms and licenses: Academic/Nonprofit Terms; Industry Terms: Not Available to Industry
How to cite: pROP-IP-GFP was a gift from Srivatsan Raman (Addgene plasmid # 122136 ; http://n2t.net/addgene:122136 ; RRID:Addgene_122136)
